Addgene plasmid #147928: pcDNA3.1-MS2-HA-EGFP-HsNanos1_40-56_X
Purpose: Mammalian Expression of HsNanos1_40-56
Depositing lab: Elisa Izaurralde. Depositing organization: Max Planck Institute for Developmental Biology. Publication: Structural basis for the Nanos-mediated recruitment of the CCR4-NOT complex and translational repression. Bhandari D, Raisch T, Weichenrieder O, Jonas S, Izaurralde E. Genes Dev. 2014 Apr 15;28(8):888-901. doi: 10.1101/gad.237289.113. PubMed 24736845.
Backbone
  Vector backbone: Unknown
  Vector type: Mammalian Expression
Growth in bacteria
  Bacterial resistance: Ampicillin, 100 μg/mL
  Growth temperature: 37°C
  Growth strain: DH5alpha
  Copy number: High Copy
Gene/Insert
  Gene/Insert name: HsNanos1_40-56
  Species: H. sapiens (human)
  Entrez Gene: NANOS1 (a.k.a. RP11-498J9.3, NOS1)
  Cloning method: Unknown
Terms and licenses: Academic/Nonprofit Terms; Industry Terms: Not Available to Industry
Depositor comments: synthesized DNA from GeneArt. Codon optimized for Expression in human cells. Plasmids from this collection were made available to the research community and donated after the lab closed. Please note that the sequence provided by the depositing laboratory may be theoretical/predicted or based on Sanger sequencing results. There may be discrepancies between sequencing results obtained by Addgene and the depositor sequence. If an Addgene verified sequence is not available, please contact before placing your order to request that our lab fully sequence the plasmid.
How to cite: pcDNA3.1-MS2-HA-EGFP-HsNanos1_40-56_X was a gift from Elisa Izaurralde (Addgene plasmid # 147928 ; http://n2t.net/addgene:147928 ; RRID:Addgene_147928)
