[The description below was written by a language model from this plasmid's Addgene catalogue record and pLannotate feature annotations shown in this document.]
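Description:
pcDNA3.1-MS2-HA-EGFP-HsNanos1_40-56_X is a 6,660 nt mammalian expression plasmid. The catalogue lists its backbone as unknown, but the name and feature layout point to a pcDNA3.1-type vector. It is maintained in E. coli through a high-copy ColE1/pUC-type origin with ampicillin selection (AmpR under its own bla promoter), and it also carries an f1 origin. For mammalian cells, an SV40 early promoter drives a neomycin/kanamycin phosphotransferase gene followed by an SV40 polyadenylation signal, a cassette that can support G418 selection of stable transfectants. Short annotated fragments (bom, HIV-1 LTR, ble, lacI) and the lac promoter/operator appear to be backbone remnants or partial matches rather than functional parts of the design.

The expression unit consists of the CMV immediate-early enhancer and promoter, a T7 promoter, and an open reading frame encoding the bacteriophage MS2 coat protein, an HA epitope and EGFP, terminated by the bGH polyadenylation signal. The insert, a codon-optimized synthetic fragment encoding residues 40–56 of human NANOS1, is not annotated separately. By the name order and the gap between EGFP and the SP6 promoter, it most likely lies at the C-terminal end of the fusion.

The MS2 coat protein binds a specific RNA stem-loop, so a fusion of this kind can tether the Nanos1 peptide to a reporter mRNA carrying MS2 binding sites, while HA and EGFP allow detection. The associated study concerns Nanos-mediated recruitment of the CCR4-NOT complex and translational repression, which is consistent with tethering assays. The record itself states only mammalian expression of this fragment as the purpose, and the meaning of the "_X" suffix is not explained.
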