Features (pLannotate 1.2.2; 23 found; start..end, strand, type, name):
     28..80      -  misc_feature   bom (fragment): basis of mobility region from pBR322
    235..614     +  enhancer       CMV enhancer: human cytomegalovirus immediate early enhancer
    615..818     +  promoter       CMV promoter: human cytomegalovirus (CMV) immediate early promoter
    814..847     +  LTR            5' LTR (truncated) (fragment): truncated 5' long terminal repeat (LTR) from HIV-1
    863..881     +  promoter       T7 promoter: promoter for bacteriophage T7 RNA polymerase
    904..1290    +  CDS            MS2: bacteriophage MS2 coat protein binds to a specific stem-loop structure in the viral RNA (Peabody, 1993)
   1333..1359    +  CDS            3xHA (fragment): three tandem HA epitope tags
   1378..2094    +  CDS            EGFP: EGFP is a basic (constitutively fluorescent) green fluorescent protein published in 1996, derived from Aequorea victoria. It is reported to be a rapidly-maturing weak dimer with moderate acid sensitivity.
   2216..2234    -  promoter       SP6 promoter: promoter for bacteriophage SP6 RNA polymerase
   2260..2484    +  polyA_signal   bGH poly(A) signal: bovine growth hormone polyadenylation signal
   2488..2509    +  promoter       SV40 promoter (fragment): SV40 enhancer and early promoter
   2530..2958    +  rep_origin     f1 ori (sequence partly withheld): f1 bacteriophage origin of replication; arrow indicates direction of (+) strand synthesis
   2972..3301    +  promoter       SV40 promoter: SV40 enhancer and early promoter
   3368..4159    +  CDS            neo: KKA2_KLEPN - Also known as kan, nptII. Experimental evidence at protein level: Swiss-Prot protein existence level 1. Resistance to kanamycin, neomycin, paromomycin, ribostamycin, butirosin and gentamicin B. From Klebsiella pneumoniae.
   4183..4341    +  CDS            ble (fragment): BLE_KLEPN - Experimental evidence at protein level: Swiss-Prot protein existence level 1. Binding protein with a strong affinity to the bleomycin family of antibiotics. Binds to CL990; an antimitotic-antibiotic compound. From Klebsiella pneumoniae.
   4336..4457    +  polyA_signal   SV40 poly(A) signal: SV40 polyadenylation signal
   4530..4546    -  protein_bind   lac operator: The lac repressor binds to the lac operator to inhibit transcription in E. coli. This inhibition can be relieved by adding lactose or isopropyl-β-D-thiogalactopyranoside (IPTG). lac repressor encoded by lacI
   4554..4584    -  promoter       lac promoter: promoter for the E. coli lac operon
   4599..4620    -  protein_bind   CAP binding site: CAP binding activates transcription in the presence of cAMP. E. coli catabolite activator protein
   4633..4725    -  CDS            lacI (fragment): lac repressor; lacI; The lac repressor binds to the lac operator to inhibit transcription in E. coli. This inhibition can be relieved by adding lactose or isopropyl-β-D-thiogalactopyranoside (IPTG).
   4908..5493    -  rep_origin     ori: high-copy-number ColE1/pMB1/pBR322/pUC origin of replication
   5664..6524    -  CDS            AmpR: β-lactamase; bla; confers resistance to ampicillin, carbenicillin, and related antibiotics
   6525..6629    -  promoter       AmpR promoter: bla
>Addgene plasmid #147928 | pcDNA3.1-MS2-HA-EGFP-HsNanos1_40-56_X | depositor full sequence | sequence record 290375 | Full Sequence
GACGGATCGGGAGATCTCCCGATCCCCTATGGTGCACTCTCAGTACAATCTGCTCTGATGCCGCATAGTT
AAGCCAGTATCTGCTCCCTGCTTGTGTGTTGGAGGTCGCTGAGTAGTGCGCGAGCAAAATTTAAGCTACA
ACAAGGCAAGGCTTGACCGACAATTGCATGAAGAATCTGCTTAGGGTTAGGCGTTTTGCGCTGCTTCGCG
ATGTACGGGCCAGATATACGCGTTGACATTGATTATTGACTAGTTATTAATAGTAATCAATTACGGGGTC
ATTAGTTCATAGCCCATATATGGAGTTCCGCGTTACATAACTTACGGTAAATGGCCCGCCTGGCTGACCG
CCCAACGACCCCCGCCCATTGACGTCAATAATGACGTATGTTCCCATAGTAACGCCAATAGGGACTTTCC
ATTGACGTCAATGGGTGGAGTATTTACGGTAAACTGCCCACTTGGCAGTACATCAAGTGTATCATATGCC
AAGTACGCCCCCTATTGACGTCAATGACGGTAAATGGCCCGCCTGGCATTATGCCCAGTACATGACCTTA
TGGGACTTTCCTACTTGGCAGTACATCTACGTATTAGTCATCGCTATTACCATGGTGATGCGGTTTTGGC
AGTACATCAATGGGCGTGGATAGCGGTTTGACTCACGGGGATTTCCAAGTCTCCACCCCATTGACGTCAA
TGGGAGTTTGTTTTGGCACCAAAATCAACGGGACTTTCCAAAATGTCGTAACAACTCCGCCCCATTGACG
CAAATGGGCGGTAGGCGTGTACGGTGGGAGGTCTATATAAGCAGAGCTCTCTGGCTAACTAGAGAACCCA
CTGCTTACTGGCTTATCGAAATTAATACGACTCACTATAGGGAGACCCAAGCTTGCCACCATGGCTTCTA
ACTTTACTCAGTTCGTTCTCGTCGACAATGGCGGAACTGGCGACGTGACTGTCGCCCCAAGCAACTTCGC
TAACGGGGTCGCTGAATGGATCAGCTCTAACTCGCGATCACAGGCTTACAAAGTAACCTGTAGCGTTCGT
CAGAGCTCTGCGCAGAATCGCAAATACACCATCAAAGTCGAGGTGCCTAAAGTGGCAACCCAGACTGTTG
GTGGTGAAGAGCTTCCTGTAGCCGGATGGAGATCTTACTTAAATATGGAACTAACCATTCCAATTTTCGC
CACGAATTCCGACTGCGAGCTTATTGTTAAGGCAATGCAAGGTCTCCTAAAAGATGGAAACCCGATTCCC
TCGGCCATCGCGGCCAACTCCGGCATCTACGGAGGTGGAGGTGGATCTGGTGGATCTCCTCCACATATGG
CTTACCCATACGATGTTCCAGATTACGCTCCTCCAAAGCTTGGATCCATGGTGAGCAAGGGCGAGGAGCT
GTTCACCGGGGTGGTGCCCATCCTGGTCGAGCTGGACGGCGACGTAAACGGCCACAAGTTCAGCGTGTCC
GGCGAGGGCGAGGGCGATGCCACCTACGGCAAGCTGACCCTGAAGTTCATCTGCACCACCGGCAAGCTGC
CCGTGCCCTGGCCCACCCTCGTGACCACCCTGACCTACGGCGTGCAGTGCTTCAGCCGCTACCCCGACCA
CATGAAGCAGCACGACTTCTTCAAGTCCGCCATGCCCGAAGGCTACGTCCAGGAGCGCACCATCTTCTTC
AAGGACGACGGCAACTACAAGACCCGCGCCGAGGTGAAGTTCGAGGGCGACACCCTGGTGAACCGCATCG
AGCTGAAGGGCATCGACTTCAAGGAGGACGGCAACATCCTGGGGCACAAGCTGGAGTACAACTACAACAG
CCACAACGTCTATATCATGGCCGACAAGCAGAAGAACGGCATCAAGGTGAACTTCAAGATCCGCCACAAC
ATCGAGGACGGCAGTGTGCAGCTCGCCGACCACTACCAGCAGAACACCCCCATCGGCGACGGCCCCGTGC
TGCTGCCCGACAACCACTACCTGAGCACCCAGTCCGCCCTGAGCAAAGACCCCAACGAGAAGCGCGATCA
CATGGTCCTGCTGGAGTTCGTGACCGCCGCCGGGATCACTCTCGGCATGGACGAGCTGTACAAGTCCGGA
CTCAGAGGTGGATCTGGTGGATCTCCTCCACATCTCGAGTTCAGCAGCTGGAACGATTACCTGGGCCTGG
CCACCCTGATCACCAAGGCCTAAGCGGCCGCCTAGAGGGCCCTATTCTATAGTGTCACCTAAATGCTAGA
GCTCGCTGATCAGCCTCGACTGTGCCTTCTAGTTGCCAGCCATCTGTTGTTTGCCCCTCCCCCGTGCCTT
CCTTGACCCTGGAAGGTGCCACTCCCACTGTCCTTTCCTAATAAAATGAGGAAATTGCATCGCATTGTCT
GAGTAGGTGTCATTCTATTCTGGGGGGTGGGGTGGGGCAGGACAGCAAGGGGGAGGATTGGGAAGACAAT
AGCAGGCATGCTGGGGATGCGGTGGGCTCTATGGCTTCTGAGGCGGAAAGAACCAGCTGGGGCTCTAGGG
GGTATCCCC
[124 nt withheld, positions 2530-2653]
C
[91 nt withheld, positions 2655-2745]
A
[49 nt withheld, positions 2747-2795]
CCTTTGACGTTGGAGTCCACGTTCTTT
[37 nt withheld, positions 2823-2859]
ACCCTATCTCGGTCTATTCTTTTGATTTATAAGGGATTTTGCCGATTTCGGCCTATTGGTTAAAAAATGA
GCTGATTTAACAAAAATTTAACGCGAATTAATTCTGTGGAATGTGTGTCAGTTAGGGTGTGGAAAGTCCC
CAGGCTCCCCAGCAGGCAGAAGTATGCAAAGCATGCATCTCAATTAGTCAGCAACCAGGTGTGGAAAGTC
CCCAGGCTCCCCAGCAGGCAGAAGTATGCAAAGCATGCATCTCAATTAGTCAGCAACCATAGTCCCGCCC
CTAACTCCGCCCATCCCGCCCCTAACTCCGCCCAGTTCCGCCCATTCTCCGCCCCATGGCTGACTAATTT
TTTTTATTTATGCAGAGGCCGAGGCCGCCTCTGCCTCTGAGCTATTCCAGAAGTAGTGAGGAGGCTTTTT
TGGAGGCCTAGGCTTTTGCAAAAAGCTCCCGGGAGCTTGTATATCCATTTTCGGATCTGATCAAGAGACA
GGATGAGGATCGTTTCGCATGATTGAACAAGATGGATTGCACGCAGGTTCTCCGGCCGCTTGGGTGGAGA
GGCTATTCGGCTATGACTGGGCACAACAGACAATCGGCTGCTCTGATGCCGCCGTGTTCCGGCTGTCAGC
GCAGGGGCGCCCGGTTCTTTTTGTCAAGACCGACCTGTCCGGTGCCCTGAATGAACTGCAGGACGAGGCA
GCGCGGCTATCGTGGCTGGCCACGACGGGCGTTCCTTGCGCAGCTGTGCTCGACGTTGTCACTGAAGCGG
GAAGGGACTGGCTGCTATTGGGCGAAGTGCCGGGGCAGGATCTCCTGTCATCTCACCTTGCTCCTGCCGA
GAAAGTATCCATCATGGCTGATGCAATGCGGCGGCTGCATACGCTTGATCCGGCTACCTGCCCATTCGAC
CACCAAGCGAAACATCGCATCGAGCGAGCACGTACTCGGATGGAAGCCGGTCTTGTCGATCAGGATGATC
TGGACGAAGAGCATCAGGGGCTCGCGCCAGCCGAACTGTTCGCCAGGCTCAAGGCGCGCATGCCCGACGG
CGAGGATCTCGTCGTGACCCATGGCGATGCCTGCTTGCCGAATATCATGGTGGAAAATGGCCGCTTTTCT
GGATTCATCGACTGTGGCCGGCTGGGTGTGGCGGACCGCTATCAGGACATAGCGTTGGCTACCCGTGATA
TTGCTGAAGAGCTTGGCGGCGAATGGGCTGACCGCTTCCTCGTGCTTTACGGTATCGCCGCTCCCGATTC
GCAGCGCATCGCCTTCTATCGCCTTCTTGACGAGTTCTTCTGAGCGGGACTCTGGGGTTCGAAATGACCG
ACCAAGCGACGCCCAACCTGCCATCACGAGATTTCGATTCCACCGCCGCCTTCTATGAAAGGTTGGGCTT
CGGAATCGTTTTCCGGGACGCCGGCTGGATGATCCTCCAGCGCGGGGATCTCATGCTGGAGTTCTTCGCC
CACCCCAACTTGTTTATTGCAGCTTATAATGGTTACAAATAAAGCAATAGCATCACAAATTTCACAAATA
AAGCATTTTTTTCACTGCATTCTAGTTGTGGTTTGTCCAAACTCATCAATGTATCTTATCATGTCTGTAT
ACCGTCGACCTCTAGCTAGAGCTTGGCGTAATCATGGTCATAGCTGTTTCCTGTGTGAAATTGTTATCCG
CTCACAATTCCACACAACATACGAGCCGGAAGCATAAAGTGTAAAGCCTGGGGTGCCTAATGAGTGAGCT
AACTCACATTAATTGCGTTGCGCTCACTGCCCGCTTTCCAGTCGGGAAACCTGTCGTGCCAGCTGCATTA
ATGAATCGGCCAACGCGCGGGGAGAGGCGGTTTGCGTATTGGGCGCTCTTCCGCTTCCTCGCTCACTGAC
TCGCTGCGCTCGGTCGTTCGGCTGCGGCGAGCGGTATCAGCTCACTCAAAGGCGGTAATACGGTTATCCA
CAGAATCAGGGGATAACGCAGGAAAGAACATGTGAGCAAAAGGCCAGCAAAAGGCCAGGAACCGTAAAAA
GGCCGCGTTGCTGGCGTTTTTCCATAGGCTCCGCCCCCCTGACGAGCATCACAAAAATCGACGCTCAAGT
CAGAGGTGGCGAAACCCGACAGGACTATAAAGATACCAGGCGTTTCCCCCTGGAAGCTCCCTCGTGCGCT
CTCCTGTTCCGACCCTGCCGCTTACCGGATACCTGTCCGCCTTTCTCCCTTCGGGAAGCGTGGCGCTTTC
TCATAGCTCACGCTGTAGGTATCTCAGTTCGGTGTAGGTCGTTCGCTCCAAGCTGGGCTGTGTGCACGAA
CCCCCCGTTCAGCCCGACCGCTGCGCCTTATCCGGTAACTATCGTCTTGAGTCCAACCCGGTAAGACACG
ACTTATCGCCACTGGCAGCAGCCACTGGTAACAGGATTAGCAGAGCGAGGTATGTAGGCGGTGCTACAGA
GTTCTTGAAGTGGTGGCCTAACTACGGCTACACTAGAAGAACAGTATTTGGTATCTGCGCTCTGCTGAAG
CCAGTTACCTTCGGAAAAAGAGTTGGTAGCTCTTGATCCGGCAAACAAACCACCGCTGGTAGCGGTTTTT
TTGTTTGCAAGCAGCAGATTACGCGCAGAAAAAAAGGATCTCAAGAAGATCCTTTGATCTTTTCTACGGG
GTCTGACGCTCAGTGGAACGAAAACTCACGTTAAGGGATTTTGGTCATGAGATTATCAAAAAGGATCTTC
ACCTAGATCCTTTTAAATTAAAAATGAAGTTTTAAATCAATCTAAAGTATATATGAGTAAACTTGGTCTG
ACAGTTACCAATGCTTAATCAGTGAGGCACCTATCTCAGCGATCTGTCTATTTCGTTCATCCATAGTTGC
CTGACTCCCCGTCGTGTAGATAACTACGATACGGGAGGGCTTACCATCTGGCCCCAGTGCTGCAATGATA
CCGCGAGACCCACGCTCACCGGCTCCAGATTTATCAGCAATAAACCAGCCAGCCGGAAGGGCCGAGCGCA
GAAGTGGTCCTGCAACTTTATCCGCCTCCATCCAGTCTATTAATTGTTGCCGGGAAGCTAGAGTAAGTAG
TTCGCCAGTTAATAGTTTGCGCAACGTTGTTGCCATTGCTACAGGCATCGTGGTGTCACGCTCGTCGTTT
GGTATGGCTTCATTCAGCTCCGGTTCCCAACGATCAAGGCGAGTTACATGATCCCCCATGTTGTGCAAAA
AAGCGGTTAGCTCCTTCGGTCCTCCGATCGTTGTCAGAAGTAAGTTGGCCGCAGTGTTATCACTCATGGT
TATGGCAGCACTGCATAATTCTCTTACTGTCATGCCATCCGTAAGATGCTTTTCTGTGACTGGTGAGTAC
TCAACCAAGTCATTCTGAGAATAGTGTATGCGGCGACCGAGTTGCTCTTGCCCGGCGTCAATACGGGATA
ATACCGCGCCACATAGCAGAACTTTAAAAGTGCTCATCATTGGAAAACGTTCTTCGGGGCGAAAACTCTC
AAGGATCTTACCGCTGTTGAGATCCAGTTCGATGTAACCCACTCGTGCACCCAACTGATCTTCAGCATCT
TTTACTTTCACCAGCGTTTCTGGGTGAGCAAAAACAGGAAGGCAAAATGCCGCAAAAAAGGGAATAAGGG
CGACACGGAAATGTTGAATACTCATACTCTTCCTTTTTCAATATTATTGAAGCATTTATCAGGGTTATTG
TCTCATGAGCGGATACATATTTGAATGTATTTAGAAAAATAAACAAATAGGGGTTCCGCGCACATTTCCC
CGAAAAGTGCCACCTGACGTC
